>Addgene plasmid #77514 | TRIM27 gRNA (BRDN0001149189) | addgene full sequence | sequence record 187910 | Addgene Assembled Sequence
CCCGGGTGCAAAGATGGATAAAGTTTTAAACAGAGAGGAATCTTTGCAGCTAATGGACCTTCTAGGTCTT
GAAAGGAGTGGGAATTGGCTCCGGTGCCCGTCAGTGGGCAGAGCGCACATCGCCCACAGTCCCCGAGAAG
TTGGGGGGAGGGGTCGGCAATTGATCCGGTGCCTAGAGAAGGTGGCGCGGGGTAAACTGGGAAAGTGATG
TCGTGTACTGGCTCCGCCTTTTTCCCGAGGGTGGGGGAGAACCGTATATAAGTGCAGTAGTCGCCGTGAA
CGTTCTTTTTCGCAACGGGTTTGCCGCCAGAACACAGGTAAGTGCCGTGTGTGGTTCCCGCGGGCCTGGC
CTCTTTACGGGTTATGGCCCTTGCGTGCCTTGAATTACTTCCACCTGGCTGCAGTACGTGATTCTTGATC
CCGAGCTTCGGGTTGGAAGTGGGTGGGAGAGTTCGAGGCCTTGCGCTTAAGGAGCCCCTTCGCCTCGTGC
TTGAGTTGAGGCCTGGCCTGGGCGCTGGGGCCGCCGCGTGCGAATCTGGTGGCACCTTCGCGCCTGTCTC
GCTGCTTTCGATAAGTCTCTAGCCATTTAAAATTTTTGATGACCTGCTGCGACGCTTTTTTTCTGGCAAG
ATAGTCTTGTAAATGCGGGCCAAGATCTGCACACTGGTATTTCGGTTTTTGGGGCCGCGGGCGGCGACGG
GGCCCGTGCGTCCCAGCGCACATGTTCGGCGAGGCGGGGCCTGCGAGCGCGGCCACCGAGAATCGGACGG
GGGTAGTCTCAAGCTGGCCGGCCTGCTCTGGTGCCTGGCCTCGCGCCGCCGTGTATCGCCCCGCCCTGGG
CGGCAAGGCTGGCCCGGTCGGCACCAGTTGCGTGAGCGGAAAGATGGCCGCTTCCCGGCCCTGCTGCAGG
GAGCTCAAAATGGAGGACGCGGCGCTCGGGAGAGCGGGCGGGTGAGTCACCCACACAAAGGAAAAGGGCC
TTTCCGTCCTCAGCCGTCGCTTCATGTGACTCCACGGAGTACCGGGCGCCGTCCAGGCACCTCGATTAGT
TCTCGAGCTTTTGGAGTACGTCGTCTTTAGGTTGGGGGGAGGGGTTTTATGCGATGGAGTTTCCCCACAC
TGAGTGGGTGGAGACTGAAGTTAGGCCAGCTTGGCACTTGATGTAATTCTCCTTGGAATTTGCCCTTTTT
GAGTTTGGATCTTGGTTCATTCTCAAGCCTCAGACAGTGGTTCAAAGTTTTTTTCTTCCATTTCAGGTGT
CGTGACGTACGGCCACCATGACCGAGTACAAGCCCACGGTGCGCCTCGCCACCCGCGACGACGTCCCCAG
GGCCGTACGCACCCTCGCCGCCGCGTTCGCCGACTACCCCGCCACGCGCCACACCGTCGATCCGGACCGC
CACATCGAGCGGGTCACCGAGCTGCAAGAACTCTTCCTCACGCGCGTCGGGCTCGACATCGGCAAGGTGT
GGGTCGCGGACGACGGCGCCGCCGTGGCGGTCTGGACCACGCCGGAGAGCGTCGAAGCGGGGGCGGTGTT
CGCCGAGATCGGCCCGCGCATGGCCGAGTTGAGCGGTTCCCGGCTGGCCGCGCAGCAACAGATGGAAGGC
CTCCTGGCGCCGCACCGGCCCAAGGAGCCCGCGTGGTTCCTGGCCACCGTCGGAGTCTCGCCCGACCACC
AGGGCAAGGGTCTGGGCAGCGCCGTCGTGCTCCCCGGAGTGGAGGCGGCCGAGCGCGCCGGGGTGCCCGC
CTTCCTGGAGACCTCCGCGCCCCGCAACCTCCCCTTCTACGAGCGGCTCGGCTTCACCGTCACCGCCGAC
GTCGAGGTGCCCGAAGGACCGCGCACCTGGTGCATGACCCGCAAGCCCGGTGCCTGAACGCGTTAAGTCG
ACAATCAACCTCTGGATTACAAAATTTGTGAAAGATTGACTGGTATTCTTAACTATGTTGCTCCTTTTAC
GCTATGTGGATACGCTGCTTTAATGCCTTTGTATCATGCTATTGCTTCCCGTATGGCTTTCATTTTCTCC
TCCTTGTATAAATCCTGGTTGCTGTCTCTTTATGAGGAGTTGTGGCCCGTTGTCAGGCAACGTGGCGTGG
TGTGCACTGTGTTTGCTGACGCAACCCCCACTGGTTGGGGCATTGCCACCACCTGTCAGCTCCTTTCCGG
GACTTTCGCTTTCCCCCTCCCTATTGCCACGGCGGAACTCATCGCCGCCTGCCTTGCCCGCTGCTGGACA
GGGGCTCGGCTGTTGGGCACTGACAATTCCGTGGTGTTGTCGGGGAAATCATCGTCCTTTCCTTGGCTGC
TCGCCTGTGTTGCCACCTGGATTCTGCGCGGGACGTCCTTCTGCTACGTCCCTTCGGCCCTCAATCCAGC
GGACCTTCCTTCCCGCGGCCTGCTGCCGGCTCTGCGGCCTCTTCCGCGTCTTCGCCTTCGCCCTCAGACG
AGTCGGATCTCCCTTTGGGCCGCCTCCCCGCGTCGACTTTAAGACCAATGACTTACAAGGCAGCTGTAGA
TCTTAGCCACTTTTTAAAAGAAAAGGGGGGACTGGAAGGGCTAATTCACTCCCAACGAAGACAAGATCTG
CTTTTTGCTTGTACTGGGTCTCTCTGGTTAGACCAGATCTGAGCCTGGGAGCTCTCTGGCTAACTAGGGA
ACCCACTGCTTAAGCCTCAATAAAGCTTGCCTTGAGTGCTTCAAGTAGTGTGTGCCCGTCTGTTGTGTGA
CTCTGGTAACTAGAGATCCCTCAGACCCTTTTAGTCAGTGTGGAAAATCTCTAGCAGTACGTATAGTAGT
TCATGTCATCTTATTATTCAGTATTTATAACTTGCAAAGAAATGAATATCAGAGAGTGAGAGGAACTTGT
TTATTGCAGCTTATAATGGTTACAAATAAAGCAATAGCATCACAAATTTCACAAATAAAGCATTTTTTTC
ACTGCATTCTAGTTGTGGTTTGTCCAAACTCATCAATGTATCTTATCATGTCTGGCTCTAGCTATCCCGC
CCCTAACTCCGCCCATCCCGCCCCTAACTCCGCCCAGTTCCGCCCATTCTCCGCCCCATGGCTGACTAAT
TTTTTTTATTTATGCAGAGGCCGAGGCCGCCTCGGCCTCTGAGCTATTCCAGAAGTAGTGAGGAGGCTTT
TTTGGAGGCCTAGGGACGTACCCAATTCGCCCTATAGTGAGTCGTATTACGCGCGCTCACTGGCCGTCGT
TTTACAACGTCGTGACTGGGAAAACCCTGGCGTTACCCAACTTAATCGCCTTGCAGCACATCCCCCTTTC
GCCAGCTGGCGTAATAGCGAAGAGGCCCGCACCGATCGCCCTTCCCAACAGTTGCGCAGCCTGAATGGCG
AATGGG
[124 nt withheld, positions 3367-3490]
C
[91 nt withheld, positions 3492-3582]
A
[49 nt withheld, positions 3584-3632]
CCTTTGACGTTGGAGTCCACGTTCTTT
[37 nt withheld, positions 3660-3696]
ACCCTATCTCGGTCTATTCTTTTGATTTATAAGGGATTTTGCCGATTTCGGCCTATTGGTTAAAAAATGA
GCTGATTTAACAAAAATTTAACGCGAATTTTAACAAAATATTAACGCTTACAATTTAGGTGGCACTTTTC
GGGGAAATGTGCGCGGAACCCCTATTTGTTTATTTTTCTAAATACATTCAAATATGTATCCGCTCATGAG
ACAATAACCCTGATAAATGCTTCAATAATATTGAAAAAGGAAGAGTATGAGTATTCAACATTTCCGTGTC
GCCCTTATTCCCTTTTTTGCGGCATTTTGCCTTCCTGTTTTTGCTCACCCAGAAACGCTGGTGAAAGTAA
AAGATGCTGAAGATCAGTTGGGTGCACGAGTGGGTTACATCGAACTGGATCTCAACAGCGGTAAGATCCT
TGAGAGTTTTCGCCCCGAAGAACGTTTTCCAATGATGAGCACTTTTAAAGTTCTGCTATGTGGCGCGGTA
TTATCCCGTATTGACGCCGGGCAAGAGCAACTCGGTCGCCGCATACACTATTCTCAGAATGACTTGGTTG
AGTACTCACCAGTCACAGAAAAGCATCTTACGGATGGCATGACAGTAAGAGAATTATGCAGTGCTGCCAT
AACCATGAGTGATAACACTGCGGCCAACTTACTTCTGACAACGATCGGAGGACCGAAGGAGCTAACCGCT
TTTTTGCACAACATGGGGGATCATGTAACTCGCCTTGATCGTTGGGAACCGGAGCTGAATGAAGCCATAC
CAAACGACGAGCGTGACACCACGATGCCTGTAGCAATGGCAACAACGTTGCGCAAACTATTAACTGGCGA
ACTACTTACTCTAGCTTCCCGGCAACAATTAATAGACTGGATGGAGGCGGATAAAGTTGCAGGACCACTT
CTGCGCTCGGCCCTTCCGGCTGGCTGGTTTATTGCTGATAAATCTGGAGCCGGTGAGCGTGGGTCTCGCG
GTATCATTGCAGCACTGGGGCCAGATGGTAAGCCCTCCCGTATCGTAGTTATCTACACGACGGGGAGTCA
GGCAACTATGGATGAACGAAATAGACAGATCGCTGAGATAGGTGCCTCACTGATTAAGCATTGGTAACTG
TCAGACCAAGTTTACTCATATATACTTTAGATTGATTTAAAACTTCATTTTTAATTTAAAAGGATCTAGG
TGAAGATCCTTTTTGATAATCTCATGACCAAAATCCCTTAACGTGAGTTTTCGTTCCACTGAGCGTCAGA
CCCCGTAGAAAAGATCAAAGGATCTTCTTGAGATCCTTTTTTTCTGCGCGTAATCTGCTGCTTGCAAACA
AAAAAACCACCGCTACCAGCGGTGGTTTGTTTGCCGGATCAAGAGCTACCAACTCTTTTTCCGAAGGTAA
CTGGCTTCAGCAGAGCGCAGATACCAAATACTGTTCTTCTAGTGTAGCCGTAGTTAGGCCACCACTTCAA
GAACTCTGTAGCACCGCCTACATACCTCGCTCTGCTAATCCTGTTACCAGTGGCTGCTGCCAGTGGCGAT
AAGTCGTGTCTTACCGGGTTGGACTCAAGACGATAGTTACCGGATAAGGCGCAGCGGTCGGGCTGAACGG
GGGGTTCGTGCACACAGCCCAGCTTGGAGCGAACGACCTACACCGAACTGAGATACCTACAGCGTGAGCT
ATGAGAAAGCGCCACGCTTCCCGAAGGGAGAAAGGCGGACAGGTATCCGGTAAGCGGCAGGGTCGGAACA
GGAGAGCGCACGAGGGAGCTTCCAGGGGGAAACGCCTGGTATCTTTATAGTCCTGTCGGGTTTCGCCACC
TCTGACTTGAGCGTCGATTTTTGTGATGCTCGTCAGGGGGGCGGAGCCTATGGAAAAACGCCAGCAACGC
GGCCTTTTTACGGTTCCTGGCCTTTTGCTGGCCTTTTGCTCACATGTTCTTTCCTGCGTTATCCCCTGAT
TCTGTGGATAACCGTATTACCGCCTTTGAGTGAGCTGATACCGCTCGCCGCAGCCGAACGACCGAGCGCA
GCGAGTCAGTGAGCGAGGAAGCGGAAGAGCGCCCAATACGCAAACCGCCTCTCCCCGCGCGTTGGCCGAT
TCATTAATGCAGCTGGCACGACAGGTTTCCCGACTGGAAAGCGGGCAGTGAGCGCAACGCAATTAATGTG
AGTTAGCTCACTCATTAGGCACCCCAGGCTTTACACTTTATGCTTCCGGCTCGTATGTTGTGTGGAATTG
TGAGCGGATAACAATTTCACACAGGAAACAGCTATGACCATGATTACGCCAAGCGCGCAATTAACCCTCA
CTAAAGGGAACAAAAGCTGGAGCTGCAAGCTTAATGTAGTCTTATGCAATACTCTTGTAGTCTTGCAACA
TGGTAACGATGAGTTAGCAACATGCCTTACAAGGAGAGAAAAAGCACCGTGCATGCCGATTGGTGGAAGT
AAGGTGGTACGATCGTGCCTTATTAGGAAGGCAACAGACGGGTCTGACATGGATTGGACGAACCACTGAA
TTGCCGCATTGCAGAGATATTGTATTTAAGTGCCTAGCTCGATACATAAACGGGTCTCTCTGGTTAGACC
AGATCTGAGCCTGGGAGCTCTCTGGCTAACTAGGGAACCCACTGCTTAAGCCTCAATAAAGCTTGCCTTG
AGTGCTTCAAGTAGTGTGTGCCCGTCTGTTGTGTGACTCTGGTAACTAGAGATCCCTCAGACCCTTTTAG
TCAGTGTGGAAAATCTCTAGCAGTGGCGCCCGAACAGGGACTTGAAAGCGAAAGGGAAACCAGAGGAGCT
CTCTCGACGCAGGACTCGGCTTGCTGAAGCGCGCACGGCAAGAGGCGAGGGGCGGCGACTGGTGAGTACG
CCAAAAATTTTGACTAGCGGAGGCTAGAAGGAGAGAGATGGGTGCGAGAGCGTCAGTATTAAGCGGGGGA
GAATTAGATCGCGATGGGAAAAAATTCGGTTAAGGCCAGGGGGAAAGAAAAAATATAAATTAAAACATAT
AGTATGGGCAAGCAGGGAGCTAGAACGATTCGCAGTTAATCCTGGCCTGTTAGAAACATCAGAAGGCTGT
AGACAAATACTGGGACAGCTACAACCATCCCTTCAGACAGGATCAGAAGAACTTAGATCATTATATAATA
CAGTAGCAACCCTCTATTGTGTGCATCAAAGGATAGAGATAAAAGACACCAAGGAAGCTTTAGACAAGAT
AGAGGAAGAGCAAAACAAAAGTAAGACCACCGCACAGCAAGCGGCCGCTGATCTTCAGACCTGGAGGAGG
AGATATGAGGGACAATTGGAGAAGTGAATTATATAAATATAAAGTAGTAAAAATTGAACCATTAGGAGTA
GCACCCACCAAGGCAAAGAGAAGAGTGGTGCAGAGAGAAAAAAGAGCAGTGGGAATAGGAGCTTTGTTCC
TTGGGTTCTTGGGAGCAGCAGGAAGCACTATGGGCGCAGCGTCAATGACGCTGACGGTACAGGCCAGACA
ATTATTGTCTGGTATAGTGCAGCAGCAGAACAATTTGCTGAGGGCTATTGAGGCGCAACAGCATCTGTTG
CAACTCACAGTCTGGGGCATCAAGCAGCTCCAGGCAAGAATCCTGGCTGTGGAAAGATACCTAAAGGATC
AACAGCTCCTGGGGATTTGGGGTTGCTCTGGAAAACTCATTTGCACCACTGCTGTGCCTTGGAATGCTAG
TTGGAGTAATAAATCTCTGGAACAGATTTGGAATCACACGACCTGGATGGAGTGGGACAGAGAAATTAAC
AATTACACAAGCTTAATACACTCCTTAATTGAAGAATCGCAAAACCAGCAAGAAAAGAATGAACAAGAAT
TATTGGAATTAGATAAATGGGCAAGTTTGTGGAATTGGTTTAACATAACAAATTGGCTGTGGTATATAAA
ATTATTCATAATGATAGTAGGAGGCTTGGTAGGTTTAAGAATAGTTTTTGCTGTACTTTCTATAGTGAAT
AGAGTTAGGCAGGGATATTCACCATTATCGTTTCAGACCCACCTCCCAACCCCGAGGGGACCCAGAGAGG
GCCTATTTCCCATGATTCCTTCATATTTGCATATACGATACAAGGCTGTTAGAGAGATAATTAGAATTAA
TTTGACTGTAAACACAAAGATATTAGTACAAAATACGTGACGTAGAAAGTAATAATTTCTTGGGTAGTTT
GCAGTTTTAAAATTATGTTTTAAAATGGACTATCATATGCTTACCGTAACTTGAAAGTATTTCGATTTCT
TGGCTTTATATATCTTGTGGAAAGGACGAAACACCGCTTTACCAGTTGGGTCACGTGTTTTAGAGCTAGA
AATAGCAAGTTAAAATAAGGCTAGTCCGTTATCAACTTGAAAAAGTGGCACCGAGTCGGTGCTTTTTTAA
GCTTGGCGTAACTAGATCTTGAGACAAATGGCAGTATTCATCCACAATTTTAAAAGAAAAGGGGGGATTG
GGGGGTACAGTGCAGGGGAAAGAATAGTAGACATAATAGCAACAGACATACAAACTAAAGAATTACAAAA
ACAAATTACAAAAATTCAAAATTTTCGGGTTTATTACAGGGACAGCAGAGATCCACTTTGGCGCCGGCTC
GAGGGGG
Features (pLannotate 1.2.2; 29 found; start..end, strand, type, name):
     14..80      +  CDS            small t antigen (fragment): SV40 (simian virus 40) small t antigen
    106..317     +  promoter       EF-1α core promoter: core promoter for human elongation factor EF-1α
    318..1256    +  intron         EF-1α intron A: intron upstream of the start codon of human EF-1α
   1278..1877    +  CDS            PuroR (fragment): puromycin N-acetyltransferase; pac from Streptomyces; confers resistance to puromycin
   1893..2481    +  misc_feature   WPRE: woodchuck hepatitis virus posttranscriptional regulatory element
   2532..2551    +  misc_feature   cPPT/CTS (fragment): central polypurine tract and central termination sequence of HIV-1
   2553..2786    +  LTR            3' LTR (ΔU3): self-inactivating 3' long terminal repeat (LTR) from HIV-1
   2864..2985    +  polyA_signal   SV40 poly(A) signal: SV40 polyadenylation signal
   3025..3160    +  rep_origin     SV40 ori: SV40 origin of replication
   3181..3199    -  promoter       T7 promoter: promoter for bacteriophage T7 RNA polymerase
   3207..3362    +  CDS            lacZα (fragment): LacZα fragment of β-galactosidase; lacZ fragment
   3367..3795    +  rep_origin     f1 ori (sequence partly withheld): f1 bacteriophage origin of replication; arrow indicates direction of (+) strand synthesis
   3848..3952    +  promoter       AmpR promoter: bla
   3953..4813    +  CDS            AmpR: β-lactamase; bla; confers resistance to ampicillin, carbenicillin, and related antibiotics
   4984..5572    +  rep_origin     ori: high-copy-number ColE1/pMB1/pBR322/pUC origin of replication
   5755..5847    +  CDS            lacI (fragment): lac repressor; lacI; The lac repressor binds to the lac operator to inhibit transcription in E. coli. This inhibition can be relieved by adding lactose or isopropyl-β-D-thiogalactopyranoside (IPTG).
   5860..5881    +  protein_bind   CAP binding site: CAP binding activates transcription in the presence of cAMP. E. coli catabolite activator protein
   5896..5926    +  promoter       lac promoter: promoter for the E. coli lac operon
   5934..5950    +  protein_bind   lac operator: The lac repressor binds to the lac operator to inhibit transcription in E. coli. This inhibition can be relieved by adding lactose or isopropyl-β-D-thiogalactopyranoside (IPTG). lac repressor encoded by lacI
   5995..6013    +  promoter       T3 promoter: promoter for bacteriophage T3 RNA polymerase
   6041..6267    +  promoter       RSV promoter: Rous sarcoma virus enhancer/promoter
   6268..6448    +  LTR            5' LTR (truncated): truncated 5' long terminal repeat (LTR) from HIV-1
   6495..6620    +  misc_feature   HIV-1 Ψ: packaging signal of human immunodeficiency virus type 1
   6604..6967    +  CDS            HIV-1 gag (fragment): gag protein from human immunodeficiency virus 1; gag
   7113..7346    +  misc_feature   RRE: The Rev response element (RRE) of HIV-1 allows for Rev-dependent mRNA export from the nucleus to the cytoplasm.
   7723..7749    +  CDS            Rev (fragment): human immunodeficiency virus 1 (HIV-1) Rev protein; rev; enhances nuclear export of unspliced and incompletely spliced viral mRNAs
   7753..7993    +  promoter       U6 promoter: RNA polymerase III promoter for human U6 snRNA
   8023..8098    +  misc_RNA       gRNA scaffold: guide RNA scaffold for the Streptococcus pyogenes CRISPR/Cas9 system
   8154..8271    +  misc_feature   cPPT/CTS: central polypurine tract and central termination sequence of HIV-1
