[The description below was written by a language model from this plasmid's Addgene catalogue record and pLannotate feature annotations shown in this document.]
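Description:
TRIM27 gRNA (BRDN0001149189) is a third-generation lentiviral guide RNA plasmid built on the lentiGuide-Puro backbone and designed to direct Streptococcus pyogenes Cas9 to the human TRIM27 gene (also known as RFP or RNF76). It is propagated in E. coli as a high-copy plasmid through a ColE1/pUC-type origin with ampicillin selection from the β-lactamase gene. An f1 origin, an SV40 origin and poly(A) signal, and remnants of lac and phage promoter elements are carried over from the backbone.

The lentiviral transfer cassette begins with an RSV promoter fused to a truncated HIV-1 5' LTR, which makes genomic RNA production Tat-independent. It is followed by the Ψ packaging signal with a gag fragment and then the Rev response element for Rev-dependent nuclear export. Downstream, a human U6 RNA polymerase III promoter drives the TRIM27-specific spacer joined to the S. pyogenes gRNA scaffold, and a cPPT/CTS element follows to aid nuclear import of the provirus. A second expression unit uses the EF-1α core promoter with its intron A to express puromycin N-acetyltransferase, which allows selection of transduced mammalian cells. A WPRE enhances transcript expression, and the cassette closes with a self-inactivating ΔU3 3' LTR.

The plasmid does not encode Cas9, so it is meant to be used with a separate Cas9 vector or in cells that already express the nuclease, typically for knockout of TRIM27. The depositor comments associate the guide with a human kinome gRNA library.
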