Addgene plasmid #77514: TRIM27 gRNA (BRDN0001149189)
Purpose: 3rd generation lentiviral gRNA plasmid targeting human TRIM27
Depositing lab: John Doench & David Root. Depositing organization: Broad Institute. Publication: Optimized sgRNA design to maximize activity and minimize off-target effects of CRISPR-Cas9. Doench JG, Fusi N, Sullender M, Hegde M, Vaimberg EW, Donovan KF, Smith I, Tothova Z, Wilen C, Orchard R, Virgin HW, Listgarten J, Root DE. Nat Biotechnol. 2016 Jan 18. doi: 10.1038/nbt.3437. PubMed 26780180.
Backbone
  Vector backbone: lentiGuide-Puro
  Backbone manufacturer: Zhang Lab (Addgene plasmid # 52963)
  Vector type: Mammalian Expression, Lentiviral, CRISPR
  Selectable markers: Puromycin
Growth in bacteria
  Bacterial resistance: Ampicillin, 100 μg/mL
  Growth temperature: 37°C
  Growth strain: DH5alpha
  Copy number: High Copy
Gene/Insert
  Gene/Insert name: TRIM27 (alt names: TRIM27; NM_006510.4)
  gRNA/shRNA sequence: CTTTACCAGTTGGGTCACGT
  Species: H. sapiens (human)
  Entrez Gene: TRIM27 (a.k.a. RFP, RNF76)
  Promoter: hU6
  Cloning method: Unknown
  Sequencing primers: 5′ U6-F; 3′ pS2-R
Terms and licenses: Academic/Nonprofit Terms; Industry Terms: Not Available to Industry
Depositor comments: The gRNA was designed to target the following Genbank reference sequence(s): NM_006510.4. Note that this plasmid does NOT contain Cas9. It should be used in conjunction with lentiCas9-Blast (Addgene #52962) or otherwise with cell lines already expressing Cas9. Browse the full kinome gRNA library at http://www.addgene.org/pooled-library/broadgpp-human-kinome/ or visit http://www.broadinstitute.org/rnai/public/ for detailed protocols and information.
How to cite: TRIM27 gRNA (BRDN0001149189) was a gift from John Doench & David Root (Addgene plasmid # 77514 ; http://n2t.net/addgene:77514 ; RRID:Addgene_77514)
