>Addgene plasmid #77514 | TRIM27 gRNA (BRDN0001149189) | depositor partial sequence | sequence record 144974 | Target Sequence
CTTTACCAGTTGGGTCACGT
