>Addgene plasmid #77514 | TRIM27 gRNA (BRDN0001149189) | addgene partial sequence | sequence record 187909 | hU6-F
GGTGACGNTAGAAAAGTAATAATTTCTTGGGTAGTTTGCAGTTTTAAAATTATGTTTTAAAATGGACTAT
CATATGCTTACCGTAACTTGAAAGTATTTCGATTTCTTGGCTTTATATATCTTGNGGAAAGGACGAAACA
CCGCTTTACCAGTTGGGTCACGTGTTTTAGAGCTAGAAATAGCAAGTTAAAATAAGGCTAGTCCGTTATC
AACTTGAAAAAGTGGCACCGAGTCGGTGCTTTTTTAAGCTTGGCGTAACTAGATCTTGAGACAAATGGCA
GTATTCNTCCNCAATTTTAAAAGAAAAGGGGGGATTGGGGGGTACAGTGCAGGGGAAAGAATAGTAGACA
TAATAGCAACAGACATACAAACTAAAGAATTACAAAAACAAATTACAAAAATTCAAAATTTTCGGGTTTA
TTACAGGGACAGCAGAGATCCACTTTGGCGCCGGCTCGAGGGGGCCCGGGTGCAAAGATGGATAAAGTTT
TAAACAGAGAGGAATCTTTGCAGCTAATGGACCTTCTAGGTCTTGAAAGGAGTGGGAATTGGCTCCNGTG
CCCGTCAGTG
